>Addgene plasmid #107801 | pHBS934 TDP43 RRM-GFP M-V | depositor full sequence | sequence record 203553 | pHBS934 TDP43 RRM-GFP M-V sequence 5680 bps
CGCCATTCTGCCTGGGGACGTCGGAGCAAGCTTGATTTAGGTGACACTATAGAATACAAGCTACTTGTTC
TTTTTGCAGGATCCCATCGATTCGAATTCAAGGATCAACAAGTTTGTACAAAAAAGCAGGCTGGCGCCGG
TACCACCGGTGCCACCATGGGATCCATGTCTGAATATATTCGGGTAACCGAAGATGAGAACGATGAGCCC
ATTGAAATACCATCGGAAGACGATGGGACGGTGCTGCTCTCCACGGTTACAGCCCAGTTTCCAGGGGCGT
GTGGGCTTCGCTACAGGAATCCAGTGTCTCAGTGTATGAGAGGTGTCCGGCTGGTAGAAGGAATTCTGCA
TGCCCCAGATGCTGGCTGGGGAAATCTGGTGTATGTTGTCAACTATCCAAAAGATAACAAAAGAAAAATG
GATGAGACAGATGCTTCATCAGCAGTGAAAGTGAAAAGAGCAGTCCAGAAAACATCCAGTAAAGGAGAGG
AACTATTTACAGGTACTGTGCCTATCAAAGTCGAGCTGGACGGCGACGTAAACGGCCACAAGTTCAGCGT
GCGTGGCGAGGGCGAGGGCGATGCCACCGAGGGCAAGCTGACCCTGAAGTTCATCTGCACCACCGGCAAG
CTGCCGGTGCCGTGGCCGACCCTCGTGACCACCCTGACCTACGGCGTGCAGTGCTTCAGCCGCTACCCGG
ACCACATGAAGCGTCACGACTTCTTCAAGTCCGCCATGCCGGAAGGCTACGTCCAGGAGCGCACCATCGA
GTTCAAGGACGACGGCACCTACAAGACCCGCGCGGAGGTGAAGTTCGAGGGCGACACCCTGGTGAACCGC
ATCGAGCTGAAGGGCAACGACTTCAAGGAGGACGGCAACATCCTGGGTCACAAGCTGGAGTACAACCACA
ACAGCCACAACGTCCGTATCGAAGCCGACAAGCAGAAGAACGGCATCAAGGCTAACTTCAAGATCCGCCA
CAACGTTGAGGACGGCAGCCAGCAGGAAGCCGACCACAAACAGCAGAACACCCCGATCGGCGACGGCCCG
GTGCGCCTGCCGGACAACCACTATCTGAGCACCCAGACCACGCTGAGCAAAGACCCGAACGAGAAGCGCG
ATCACATGGTCCTGAAGGAGTTCGTGACGGCAGCCGGTATCACTAAAGGTGAAGATGAAAGTGGATCCAA
TGCCGAACCTAAGCATAATAGCAATCGGCAGCTGGAGCGCAGTGGCCGCTTCGGCGGAAATCCTGGCGGT
TTTGGCAATCAAGGGGGATTTGGAAACTCGAGGGGCGGAGGGGCCGGCTTAGGCAACAACCAAGGATCAA
ACGTAGGGGGGGGCGTCAACTTTGGGGCTTTTTCTATTAATCCCGCTATGATGGCAGCAGCGCAAGCAGC
GTTACAGTCGTCGTGGGGGATGATGGGGATGTTAGCTTCGCAGCAGAACCAGTCTGGGCCTTCCGGCAAC
AATCAGAATCAGGGAAATGTCCAACGTGAGCCGAACCAGGCATTTGGGTCCGGAAATAACAGCTATTCAG
GATCTAATAGCGGCGCTGCAATTGGTTGGGGCTCCGCCTCAAATGCGGGCTCGGGTTCTGGTTTTAACGG
TGGATTCGGGTCAAGCGTGGACAGTAAGTCTTCGGGTTGGGGCGTTTAGACCCAGCTTTCTTGTACAAAG
TGGTTGATCCTCTCGAGCCTCTAGAACTATAGTGAGTCGTATTACGTAGATCCAGACATGATAAGATACA
TTGATGAGTTTGGACAAACCACAACTAGAATGCAGTGAAAAAAATGCTTTATTTGTGAAATTTGTGATGC
TATTGCTTTATTTGTAACCATTATAAGCTGCAATAAACAAGTTAACAACAACAATTGCATTCATTTTATG
TTTCAGGTTCAGGGGGAGGTGTGGGAGGTTTTTTAATTCGCGGCCGCGGCGCCAATGCATTGGGCCCGGT
ACCCAGCTTTTGTTCCCTTTAGTGAGGGTTAATTGCGCGCTTGGCGTAATCATGGTCATAGCTGTTTCCT
GTGTGAAATTGTTATCCGCTCACAATTCCACACAACATACGAGCCGGAAGCATAAAGTGTAAAGCCTGGG
GTGCCTAATGAGTGAGCTAACTCACATTAATTGCGTTGCGCTCACTGCCCGCTTTCCAGTCGGGAAACCT
GTCGTGCCAGCTGCATTAATGAATCGGCCAACGCGCGGGGAGAGGCGGTTTGCGTATTGGGCGCTCTTCC
GCTTCCTCGCTCACTGACTCGCTGCGCTCGGTCGTTCGGCTGCGGCGAGCGGTATCAGCTCACTCAAAGG
CGGTAATACGGTTATCCACAGAATCAGGGGATAACGCAGGAAAGAACATGTGAGCAAAAGGCCAGCAAAA
GGCCAGGAACCGTAAAAAGGCCGCGTTGCTGGCGTTTTTCCATAGGCTCCGCCCCCCTGACGAGCATCAC
AAAAATCGACGCTCAAGTCAGAGGTGGCGAAACCCGACAGGACTATAAAGATACCAGGCGTTTCCCCCTG
GAAGCTCCCTCGTGCGCTCTCCTGTTCCGACCCTGCCGCTTACCGGATACCTGTCCGCCTTTCTCCCTTC
GGGAAGCGTGGCGCTTTCTCATAGCTCACGCTGTAGGTATCTCAGTTCGGTGTAGGTCGTTCGCTCCAAG
CTGGGCTGTGTGCACGAACCCCCCGTTCAGCCCGACCGCTGCGCCTTATCCGGTAACTATCGTCTTGAGT
CCAACCCGGTAAGACACGACTTATCGCCACTGGCAGCAGCCACTGGTAACAGGATTAGCAGAGCGAGGTA
TGTAGGCGGTGCTACAGAGTTCTTGAAGTGGTGGCCTAACTACGGCTACACTAGAAGGACAGTATTTGGT
ATCTGCGCTCTGCTGAAGCCAGTTACCTTCGGAAAAAGAGTTGGTAGCTCTTGATCCGGCAAACAAACCA
CCGCTGGTAGCGGTGGTTTTTTTGTTTGCAAGCAGCAGATTACGCGCAGAAAAAAAGGATCTCAAGAAGA
TCCTTTGATCTTTTCTACGGGGTCTGACGCTCAGTGGAACGAAAACTCACGTTAAGGGATTTTGGTCATG
AGATTATCAAAAAGGATCTTCACCTAGATCCTTTTAAATTAAAAATGAAGTTTTAAATCAATCTAAAGTA
TATATGAGTAAACTTGGTCTGACAGTTACCAATGCTTAATCAGTGAGGCACCTATCTCAGCGATCTGTCT
ATTTCGTTCATCCATAGTTGCCTGACTCCCCGTCGTGTAGATAACTACGATACGGGAGGGCTTACCATCT
GGCCCCAGTGCTGCAATGATACCGCGAGACCCACGCTCACCGGCTCCAGATTTATCAGCAATAAACCAGC
CAGCCGGAAGGGCCGAGCGCAGAAGTGGTCCTGCAACTTTATCCGCCTCCATCCAGTCTATTAATTGTTG
CCGGGAAGCTAGAGTAAGTAGTTCGCCAGTTAATAGTTTGCGCAACGTTGTTGCCATTGCTACAGGCATC
GTGGTGTCACGCTCGTCGTTTGGTATGGCTTCATTCAGCTCCGGTTCCCAACGATCAAGGCGAGTTACAT
GATCCCCCATGTTGTGCAAAAAAGCGGTTAGCTCCTTCGGTCCTCCGATCGTTGTCAGAAGTAAGTTGGC
CGCAGTGTTATCACTCATGGTTATGGCAGCACTGCATAATTCTCTTACTGTCATGCCATCCGTAAGATGC
TTTTCTGTGACTGGTGAGTACTCAACCAAGTCATTCTGAGAATAGTGTATGCGGCGACCGAGTTGCTCTT
GCCCGGCGTCAATACGGGATAATACCGCGCCACATAGCAGAACTTTAAAAGTGCTCATCATTGGAAAACG
TTCTTCGGGGCGAAAACTCTCAAGGATCTTACCGCTGTTGAGATCCAGTTCGATGTAACCCACTCGTGCA
CCCAACTGATCTTCAGCATCTTTTACTTTCACCAGCGTTTCTGGGTGAGCAAAAACAGGAAGGCAAAATG
CCGCAAAAAAGGGAATAAGGGCGACACGGAAATGTTGAATACTCATACTCTTCCTTTTTCAATATTATTG
AAGCATTTATCAGGGTTATTGTCTCATGAGCGGATACATATTTGAATGTATTTAGAAAAATAAACAAATA
GGGGTTCCGCGCACATTTCCCCGAAAAGTGCCACCTAAATTGTAAGCGTTAATATTTTGTTAAAATTCGC
GTTAAATTTTTGTTAAATCAGCTCATTTTTTAACCAATAGGCCGAAATCGGCAAAATCCCTTATAAATCA
AAAGAATAGACCGAGATAGGGT
[37 nt withheld, positions 4293-4329]
AAAGAACGTGGACTCCAACGTCAAAGG
[49 nt withheld, positions 4357-4405]
T
[91 nt withheld, positions 4407-4497]
G
[124 nt withheld, positions 4499-4622]
CCCATTCGCCATTCAGGCTGCGCAACTGTTGGGAAGGGCGATCGGTGCGGGCCTCTTCGCTATTACGCCA
GTCGACCATAGCCAATTCAATATGGCGTATATGGACTCATGCCAATTCAATATGGTGGATCTGGACCTGT
GCCAATTCAATATGGCGTATATGGACTCGTGCCAATTCAATATGGTGGATCTGGACCCCAGCCAATTCAA
TATGGCGGACTTGGCACCATGCCAATTCAATATGGCGGACTTGGCACTGTGCCAACTGGGGAGGGGTCTA
CTTGGCACGGTGCCAAGTTTGAGGAGGGGTCTTGGCCCTGTGCCAAGTCCGCCATATTGAATTGGCATGG
TGCCAATAATGGCGGCCATATTGGCTATATGCCAGGATCAATATATAGGCAATATCCAATATGGCCCTAT
GCCAATATGGCTATTGGCCAGGTTCAATACTATGTATTGGCCCTATGCCATATAGTATTCCATATATGGG
TTTTCCTATTGACGTAGATAGCCCCTCCCAATGGGCGGTCCCATATACCATATATGGGGCTTCCTAATAC
CGCCCATAGCCACTCCCCCATTGACGTCAATGGTCTCTATATATGGTCTTTCCTATTGACGTCATATGGG
CGGTCCTATTGACGTATATGGCGCCTCCCCCATTGACGTCAATTACGGTAAATGGCCCGCCTGGCTCAAT
GCCCATTGACGTCAATAGGACCACCCACCATTGACGTCAATGGGATGGCTCATTGCCCATTCATATCCGT
TCTCACGCCCCCTATTGACGTCAATGACGGTAAATGGCCCACTTGGCAGTACATCAATATCTATTAATAG
TAACTTGGCAAGTACATTACTATTGGAAGGACGCCAGGGTACATTGGCAGTACTCCCATTGACGTCAATG
GCGGTAAATGGCCCGCGATGGCTGCCAAGTACATCCCCATTGACGTCAATGGGGAGGGGCAATGACGCAA
ATGGGCGTTCCATTGACGTAAATGGGCGGTAGGCGTGCCTAATGGGAGGTCTATATAAGCAATGCTCGTT
TAGGGAAC
Features (pLannotate 1.2.2; 17 found; start..end, strand, type, name):
     35..53      +  promoter       SP6 promoter: promoter for bacteriophage SP6 RNA polymerase
    108..132     +  protein_bind   attB1: mutant version of attB; recombination site for the Gateway® BP reaction BP Clonase™
    478..1179    +  CDS            Superfolder GFP: Superfolder GFP is a basic (constitutively fluorescent) green fluorescent protein published in 2005, derived from Aequorea victoria. It is reported to be a very rapidly-maturing weak dimer.
   1660..1684    -  protein_bind   attB2: mutant version of attB; recombination site for the Gateway® BP reaction BP Clonase™
   1707..1724    -  promoter       T7 promoter (fragment): promoter for bacteriophage T7 RNA polymerase
   1729..1863    -  polyA_signal   SV40 poly(A) signal: SV40 polyadenylation signal
   1976..1994    -  promoter       T3 promoter: promoter for bacteriophage T3 RNA polymerase
   2039..2055    -  protein_bind   lac operator: The lac repressor binds to the lac operator to inhibit transcription in E. coli. This inhibition can be relieved by adding lactose or isopropyl-β-D-thiogalactopyranoside (IPTG). lac repressor encoded by lacI
   2063..2093    -  promoter       lac promoter: promoter for the E. coli lac operon
   2108..2129    -  protein_bind   CAP binding site: CAP binding activates transcription in the presence of cAMP. E. coli catabolite activator protein
   2142..2234    -  CDS            lacI (fragment): lac repressor; lacI; The lac repressor binds to the lac operator to inhibit transcription in E. coli. This inhibition can be relieved by adding lactose or isopropyl-β-D-thiogalactopyranoside (IPTG).
   2417..3005    -  rep_origin     ori: high-copy-number ColE1/pMB1/pBR322/pUC origin of replication
   3176..4036    -  CDS            AmpR: β-lactamase; bla; confers resistance to ampicillin, carbenicillin, and related antibiotics
   4037..4141    -  promoter       AmpR promoter: bla
   4194..4622    -  rep_origin     f1 ori (sequence partly withheld): f1 bacteriophage origin of replication; arrow indicates direction of (+) strand synthesis
   4627..4693    -  CDS            lacZα (fragment): LacZα fragment of β-galactosidase; lacZ fragment
   4696..5680    +  promoter       CMV IE94 promoter: enhancer/promoter region of simian cytomegalovirus major immediate early transcription unit IE94
