>Addgene plasmid #107801 | pHBS934 TDP43 RRM-GFP M-V | addgene full sequence | sequence record 208176 | Addgene NGS Result
TGCCTGGGGACGTCGGAGCAAGCTTGATTTAGGTGACACTATAGAATACAAGCTACTTGTTCTTTTTGCA
GGATCCCATCGATTCGAATTCAAGGATCAACAAGTTTGTACAAAAAAGCAGGCTGGCGCCGGTACCACCG
GTGCCACCATGGGATCCATGTCTGAATATATTCGGGTAACCGAAGATGAGAACGATGAGCCCATTGAAAT
ACCATCGGAAGACGATGGGACGGTGCTGCTCTCCACGGTTACAGCCCAGTTTCCAGGGGCGTGTGGGCTT
CGCTACAGGAATCCAGTGTCTCAGTGTATGAGAGGTGTCCGGCTGGTAGAAGGAATTCTGCATGCCCCAG
ATGCTGGCTGGGGAAATCTGGTGTATGTTGTCAACTATCCAAAAGATAACAAAAGAAAAATGGATGAGAC
AGATGCTTCATCAGCAGTGAAAGTGAAAAGAGCAGTCCAGAAAACATCCAGTAAAGGAGAGGAACTATTT
ACAGGTACTGTGCCTATCAAAGTCGAGCTGGACGGCGACGTAAACGGCCACAAGTTCAGCGTGCGTGGCG
AGGGCGAGGGCGATGCCACCGAGGGCAAGCTGACCCTGAAGTTCATCTGCACCACCGGCAAGCTGCCGGT
GCCGTGGCCGACCCTCGTGACCACCCTGACCTACGGCGTGCAGTGCTTCAGCCGCTACCCGGACCACATG
AAGCGTCACGACTTCTTCAAGTCCGCCATGCCGGAAGGCTACGTCCAGGAGCGCACCATCGAGTTCAAGG
ACGACGGCACCTACAAGACCCGCGCGGAGGTGAAGTTCGAGGGCGACACCCTGGTGAACCGCATCGAGCT
GAAGGGCAACGACTTCAAGGAGGACGGCAACATCCTGGGTCACAAGCTGGAGTACAACCACAACAGCCAC
AACGTCCGTATCGAAGCCGACAAGCAGAAGAACGGCATCAAGGCTAACTTCAAGATCCGCCACAACGTTG
AGGACGGCAGCCAGCAGGAAGCCGACCACAAACAGCAGAACACCCCGATCGGCGACGGCCCGGTGCGCCT
GCCGGACAACCACTATCTGAGCACCCAGACCACGCTGAGCAAAGACCCGAACGAGAAGCGCGATCACATG
GTCCTGAAGGAGTTCGTGACGGCAGCCGGTATCACTAAAGGTGAAGATGAAAGTGGATCCAATGCCGAAC
CTAAGCATAATAGCAATCGGCAGCTGGAGCGCAGTGGCCGCTTCGGCGGAAATCCTGGCGGTTTTGGCAA
TCAAGGGGGATTTGGAAACTCGAGGGGCGGAGGGGCCGGCTTAGGCAACAACCAAGGATCAAACGTAGGG
GGGGGCGTCAACTTTGGGGCTTTTTCTATTAATCCCGCTATGATGGCAGCAGCGCAAGCAGCGTTACAGT
CGTCGTGGGGGATGATGGGGATGTTAGCTTCGCAGCAGAACCAGTCTGGGCCTTCCGGCAACAATCAGAA
TCAGGGAAATGTCCAACGTGAGCCGAACCAGGCATTTGGGTCCGGAAATAACAGCTATTCAGGATCTAAT
AGCGGCGCTGCAATTGGTTGGGGCTCCGCCTCAAATGCGGGCTCGGGTTCTGGTTTTAACGGTGGATTCG
GGTCAAGCGTGGACAGTAAGTCTTCGGGTTGGGGCGTTTAGACCCAGCTTTCTTGTACAAAGTGGTTGAT
CCTCTCGAGCCTCTAGAACTATAGTGAGTCGTATTACGTAGATCCAGACATGATAAGATACATTGATGAG
TTTGGACAAACCACAACTAGAATGCAGTGAAAAAAATGCTTTATTTGTGAAATTTGTGATGCTATTGCTT
TATTTGTAACCATTATAAGCTGCAATAAACAAGTTAACAACAACAATTGCATTCATTTTATGTTTCAGGT
TCAGGGGGAGGTGTGGGAGGTTTTTTAATTCGCGGCCGCGGCGCCAATGCATTGGGCCCGGTACCCAGCT
TTTGTTCCCTTTAGTGAGGGTTAATTGCGCGCTTGGCGTAATCATGGTCATAGCTGTTTCCTGTGTGAAA
TTGTTATCCGCTCACAATTCCACACAACATACGAGCCGGGAGCATAAAGTGTAAAGCCTGGGGTGCCTAA
TGAGTGAGCTAACTCACATTAATTGCGTTGCGCTCACTGCCCGCTTTCCAGTCGGGAAACCTGTCGTGCC
AGCTGCATTAATGAATCGGCCAACGCGCGGGGAGAGGCGGTTTGCGTATTGGGCGCTCTTCCGCTTCCTC
GCTCACTGACTCGCTGCGCTCGGTCGTTCGGCTGCGGCGAGCGGTATCAGCTCACTCAAAGGCGGTAATA
CGGTTATCCACAGAATCAGGGGATAACGCAGGAAAGAACATGTGAGCAAAAGGCCAGCAAAAGGCCAGGA
ACCGTAAAAAGGCCGCGTTGCTGGCGTTTTTCCATAGGCTCCGCCCCCCTGACGAGCATCACAAAAATCG
ACGCTCAAGTCAGAGGTGGCGAAACCCGACAGGACTATAAAGATACCAGGCGTTTCCCCCTGGAAGCTCC
CTCGTGCGCTCTCCTGTTCCGACCCTGCCGCTTACCGGATACCTGTCCGCCTTTCTCCCTTCGGGAAGCG
TGGCGCTTTCTCATAGCTCACGCTGTAGGTATCTCAGTTCGGTGTAGGTCGTTCGCTCCAAGCTGGGCTG
TGTGCACGAACCCCCCGTTCAGCCCGACCGCTGCGCCTTATCCGGTAACTATCGTCTTGAGTCCAACCCG
GTAAGACACGACTTATCGCCACTGGCAGCAGCCACTGGTAACAGGATTAGCAGAGCGAGGTATGTAGGCG
GTGCTACAGAGTTCTTGAAGTGGTGGCCTAACTACGGCTACACTAGAAGAACAGTATTTGGTATCTGCGC
TCTGCTGAAGCCAGTTACCTTCGGAAAAAGAGTTGGTAGCTCTTGATCCGGCAAACAAACCACCGCTGGT
AGCGGTGGTTTTTTTGTTTGCAAGCAGCAGATTACGCGCAGAAAAAAAGGATCTCAAGAAGATCCTTTGA
TCTTTTCTACGGGGTCTGACGCTCAGTGGAACGAAAACTCACGTTAAGGGATTTTGGTCATGAGATTATC
AAAAAGGATCTTCACCTAGATCCTTTTAAATTAAAAATGAAGTTTTAAATCAATCTAAAGTATATATGAG
TAAACTTGGTCTGACAGTTACCAATGCTTAATCAGTGAGGCACCTATCTCAGCGATCTGTCTATTTCGTT
CATCCATAGTTGCCTGACTCCCCGTCGTGTAGATAACTACGATACGGGAGGGCTTACCATCTGGCCCCAG
TGCTGCAATGATACCGCGAGACCCACGCTCACCGGCTCCAGATTTATCAGCAATAAACCAGCCAGCCGGA
AGGGCCGAGCGCAGAAGTGGTCCTGCAACTTTATCCGCCTCCATCCAGTCTATTAATTGTTGCCGGGAAG
CTAGAGTAAGTAGTTCGCCAGTTAATAGTTTGCGCAACGTTGTTGCCATTGCTACAGGCATCGTGGTGTC
ACGCTCGTCGTTTGGTATGGCTTCATTCAGCTCCGGTTCCCAACGATCAAGGCGAGTTACATGATCCCCC
ATGTTGTGCAAAAAAGCGGTTAGCTCCTTCGGTCCTCCGATCGTTGTCAGAAGTAAGTTGGCCGCAGTGT
TATCACTCATGGTTATGGCAGCACTGCATAATTCTCTTACTGTCATGCCATCCGTAAGATGCTTTTCTGT
GACTGGTGAGTACTCAACCAAGTCATTCTGAGAATAGTGTATGCGGCGACCGAGTTGCTCTTGCCCGGCG
TCAATACGGGATAATACCGCGCCACATAGCAGAACTTTAAAAGTGCTCATCATTGGAAAACGTTCTTCGG
GGCGAAAACTCTCAAGGATCTTACCGCTGTTGAGATCCAGTTCGATGTAACCCACTCGTGCACCCAACTG
ATCTTCAGCATCTTTTACTTTCACCAGCGTTTCTGGGTGAGCAAAAACAGGAAGGCAAAATGCCGCAAAA
AAGGGAATAAGGGCGACACGGAAATGTTGAATACTCATACTCTTCCTTTTTCAATATTATTGAAGCATTT
ATCAGGGTTATTGTCTCATGAGCGGATACATATTTGAATGTATTTAGAAAAATAAACAAATAGGGGTTCC
GCGCACATTTCCCCGAAAAGTGCCACCTAAATTGTAAGCGTTAATATTTTGTTAAAATTCGCGTTAAATT
TTTGTTAAATCAGCTCATTTTTTAACCAATAGGCCGAAATCGGCAAAATCCCTTATAAATCAAAAGAATA
GACCGAGATAGGGT
[37 nt withheld, positions 4285-4321]
AAAGAACGTGGACTCCAACGTCAAAGG
[49 nt withheld, positions 4349-4397]
T
[91 nt withheld, positions 4399-4489]
G
[124 nt withheld, positions 4491-4614]
CCCATTCGCCATTCAGGCTGCGCAACTGTTGGGAAGGGCGATCGGTGCGGGCCTCTTCGCTATTACGCCA
GTCGACCGCCAATTCAATATGGCGTATATGGACTCATGCCAATTCAATATGGTGGATCTGGACCTGTGCC
AATTCAATATGGCGTATATGGACTCGTGCCAATTCAATATGGTGGATCTGGACCCCAGCCAATTCAATAT
GGCGGACTTGGCACCATGCCAATTCAATATGGCGGACCTGGCACTGTGCCAACTGGGGAGGGGTCTACTT
GGCACGGTGCCAAGTTTGAGGAGGGGTCTTGGCCCTGTGCCAAGTCCGCCATATTGAATTGGCATGGTGC
CAATAATGGCGGCCATATTGGCTATATGCCAGGATCAATATATAGGCAATATCCAATATGGCCCTATGCC
AATATGGCTATTGGCCAGGTTCAATACTATGTATTGGCCCTATGCCATATAGTATTCCATATATGGGTTT
TCCTATTGACGTAGATAGCCCCTCCCAATGGGCGGTCCCATATACCATATATGGGGCTTCCTAATACCGC
CCATAGCCACTCCCCCATTGACGTCAATGGTCTCTATATATGGTCTTTCCTATTGACGTCATATGGGCGG
TCCTATTGACGTATATGGCGCCTCCCCCATTGACGTCAATTACGGTAAATGGCCCGCCTGGCTCAATGCC
CATTGACGTCAATAGGACCACCCACCATTGACGTCAATGGGATGGCTCATTGCCCATTCATATCCGTTCT
CACGCCCCCTATTGACGTCAATGACGGTAAATGGCCCACTTGGCAGTACATCAATATCTATTAATAGTAA
CTTGGCAAGTACATTACTATTGGAAGTACGCCAGGGTACATTGGCAGTACTCCCATTGACGTCAATGGCG
GTAAATGGCCCGCGATGGCTGCCAAGTACATCCCCATTGACGTCAATGGGGAGGGGCAATGACGCAAATG
GGCGTTCCATTGACGTAAATGGGCGGTAGGCGTGCCTAATGGGAGGTCTATATAAGCAATGCTCGTTTAG
GGAACCGCCATTC
Features (pLannotate 1.2.2; 17 found; start..end, strand, type, name):
     27..45      +  promoter       SP6 promoter: promoter for bacteriophage SP6 RNA polymerase
    100..124     +  protein_bind   attB1: mutant version of attB; recombination site for the Gateway® BP reaction BP Clonase™
    470..1171    +  CDS            Superfolder GFP: Superfolder GFP is a basic (constitutively fluorescent) green fluorescent protein published in 2005, derived from Aequorea victoria. It is reported to be a very rapidly-maturing weak dimer.
   1652..1676    -  protein_bind   attB2: mutant version of attB; recombination site for the Gateway® BP reaction BP Clonase™
   1699..1716    -  promoter       T7 promoter (fragment): promoter for bacteriophage T7 RNA polymerase
   1721..1855    -  polyA_signal   SV40 poly(A) signal: SV40 polyadenylation signal
   1968..1986    -  promoter       T3 promoter: promoter for bacteriophage T3 RNA polymerase
   2031..2047    -  protein_bind   lac operator: The lac repressor binds to the lac operator to inhibit transcription in E. coli. This inhibition can be relieved by adding lactose or isopropyl-β-D-thiogalactopyranoside (IPTG). lac repressor encoded by lacI
   2055..2085    -  promoter       lac promoter: promoter for the E. coli lac operon
   2100..2121    -  protein_bind   CAP binding site: CAP binding activates transcription in the presence of cAMP. E. coli catabolite activator protein
   2134..2226    -  CDS            lacI (fragment): lac repressor; lacI; The lac repressor binds to the lac operator to inhibit transcription in E. coli. This inhibition can be relieved by adding lactose or isopropyl-β-D-thiogalactopyranoside (IPTG).
   2409..2997    -  rep_origin     ori: high-copy-number ColE1/pMB1/pBR322/pUC origin of replication
   3168..4028    -  CDS            AmpR: β-lactamase; bla; confers resistance to ampicillin, carbenicillin, and related antibiotics
   4029..4133    -  promoter       AmpR promoter: bla
   4186..4614    -  rep_origin     f1 ori (sequence partly withheld): f1 bacteriophage origin of replication; arrow indicates direction of (+) strand synthesis
   4619..4685    -  CDS            lacZα (fragment): LacZα fragment of β-galactosidase; lacZ fragment
   4692..5669    +  promoter       CMV IE94 promoter: enhancer/promoter region of simian cytomegalovirus major immediate early transcription unit IE94
