[The description below was written by a language model from this plasmid's Addgene catalogue record and pLannotate feature annotations shown in this document.]
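Description:
pHBS934 TDP43 RRM-GFP M-V is a mammalian expression plasmid of about 5.7 kb built on the pCS2-Dest backbone. It carries a mutant human TARDBP (TDP-43) sequence used as a liquid-liquid phase separation reporter. It is maintained in E. coli at high copy through a ColE1/pUC-type origin and selected with ampicillin via the β-lactamase gene. An f1 origin and remnants of lacZα, lacI and the lac promoter/operator region are also present as backbone carry-over.

The expression cassette is driven by the simian cytomegalovirus IE94 enhancer/promoter and terminated by an SV40 polyadenylation signal. An SP6 promoter lies just upstream of the insert, which in pCS2-type vectors allows in vitro transcription of sense RNA, and T7 (partial) and T3 promoters sit downstream in the opposite orientation. The insert lies between attB1 and attB2 Gateway sites, although the record lists Gibson assembly as the cloning method. Within this interval the only annotated coding feature is superfolder GFP. It is flanked by several hundred unannotated bases on each side, which presumably hold the TDP-43-derived portions. The name suggests that GFP takes the place of the RNA recognition motifs, but the record does not spell out this architecture. In this variant every methionine in the reporter is changed to valine.

The stated purpose is to test how sequence affects TDP43 droplet properties, with the GFP fluorescence presumably used to visualise the droplets in cells. The two sequence records, one from the depositor and one from repository sequencing, differ by only a few bases in length and give the same feature map.
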