Addgene plasmid #107801: pHBS934 TDP43 RRM-GFP M-V
Purpose: To test the effect of sequence on TDP43 droplet properties
Depositing lab: Rajat Rohatgi. Depositing organization: Stanford University. Publication: Phase separation-deficient TDP43 remains functional in splicing. Schmidt HB, Barreau A, Rohatgi R. Nat Commun. 2019 Oct 25;10(1):4890. doi: 10.1038/s41467-019-12740-2. PubMed 31653829.
Backbone
  Vector backbone: pCS2-Dest
  Vector type: Mammalian Expression
Growth in bacteria
  Bacterial resistance: Ampicillin, 100 μg/mL
  Growth temperature: 37°C
  Growth strain: DH5alpha
  Copy number: High Copy
Gene/Insert
  Gene/Insert name: TARDBP mutant
  Species: H. sapiens (human)
  Mutation: All methionine to valine in LLPS reporter
  Entrez Gene: TARDBP (a.k.a. ALS10, TDP-43)
  Cloning method: Gibson Cloning
Terms and licenses: Academic/Nonprofit Terms; Industry Terms: Not Available to Industry
How to cite: pHBS934 TDP43 RRM-GFP M-V was a gift from Rajat Rohatgi (Addgene plasmid # 107801 ; http://n2t.net/addgene:107801 ; RRID:Addgene_107801)
